Addgene plasmid #212116: pKLV2-U6gRNA5(BCL11B-E1(13))-PGKpuro2ABFP-W
Purpose: Lentiviral vector expressing gRNA targeting human BCL11B-E1
Depositing lab: Kosuke Yusa. Depositing organization: Kyoto University, Institute for Life and Medical Sciences. Publication: Canonical BAF complex regulates the oncogenic program in human T-cell acute lymphoblastic leukemia. Aoki K, Hyuga M, Tarumoto Y, Nishibuchi G, Ueda A, Ochi Y, Sugino S, Mikami T, Kobushi H, Kato I, Akahane K, Inukai T, Takaori-Kondo A, Takita J, Ogawa S, Yusa K. Blood. 2023 Nov 3:blood.2023020857. doi: 10.1182/blood.2023020857. PubMed 37922452.
Backbone
  Vector backbone: pKLV2-U6gRNA5(BbsI)-PGKpuro2ABFP-W
  Backbone manufacturer: Addgene #67974
  Backbone size w/o insert (bp): 8648
  Vector type: Lentiviral
  Selectable markers: Puromycin
Growth in bacteria
  Bacterial resistance: Ampicillin, 100 μg/mL
  Growth temperature: 37°C
  Growth strain: NEB Stable
  Copy number: Unknown
Gene/Insert
  Gene/Insert name: BCL11B-E1(13)
  gRNA/shRNA sequence: TTGGCACATGAGGTAGTAG
  Species: H. sapiens (human)
  Entrez Gene: BCL11B (a.k.a. ATL1, ATL1-alpha, ATL1-beta, ATL1-delta, ATL1-gamma, CTIP-2, CTIP2, IDDFSTA, IMD49, RIT1, SMARCM2, ZNF856B, hRIT1-alpha)
  Cloning method: Restriction Enzyme; 5′ cloning site BbsI (destroyed during cloning); 3′ cloning site BbsI (destroyed during cloning)
  Sequencing primers: 5′ AGATAATTAGAATTAATTTGACTG
Terms and licenses: Academic/Nonprofit Terms; Industry Terms: Not Available to Industry
How to cite: pKLV2-U6gRNA5(BCL11B-E1(13))-PGKpuro2ABFP-W was a gift from Kosuke Yusa (Addgene plasmid # 212116 ; http://n2t.net/addgene:212116 ; RRID:Addgene_212116)
