[The description below was written by a language model from this plasmid's Addgene catalogue record and pLannotate feature annotations shown in this document.]
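Description:
pKLV2-U6gRNA5(BCL11B-E1(13))-PGKpuro2ABFP-W is a lentiviral transfer plasmid that delivers a single CRISPR guide RNA directed against a human BCL11B target designated E1. It derives from the pKLV2-U6gRNA5(BbsI)-PGKpuro2ABFP-W backbone, into which the guide oligonucleotides were inserted between two BbsI sites that were destroyed by the cloning. In bacteria it is maintained through a high-copy ColE1/pUC-type origin with ampicillin selection from the β-lactamase gene. An f1 origin and remnants of a lac/lacZα cloning region flanked by T3 and T7 promoters are also present.

The viral genome is transcribed from a CMV enhancer/promoter fused to a truncated HIV-1 5′ LTR, an arrangement that normally makes packaging independent of Tat. It is followed by the Ψ packaging signal with a gag fragment, the Rev response element for nuclear export of the full-length RNA, and the cPPT/CTS. Downstream, a human U6 RNA polymerase III promoter drives the BCL11B spacer joined to a Streptococcus pyogenes Cas9 guide scaffold, annotated as a partial tracrRNA match. A separate mouse PGK promoter expresses puromycin N-acetyltransferase linked to TagBFP through a 2A peptide, as the name indicates, so transduced cells can be selected with puromycin and tracked by blue fluorescence. A WPRE enhances transcript expression. The cassette ends in a truncated 3′ LTR, labelled as a 5′ LTR by the annotation software, and a bGH polyadenylation signal.

The plasmid encodes no Cas9, so the nuclease must be provided separately in the target cells. The associated publication concerns the BAF complex in human T-cell acute lymphoblastic leukemia.
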