Features (pLannotate 1.2.2; 28 found; start..end, strand, type, name):
    345..578     +  misc_feature   RRE: The Rev response element (RRE) of HIV-1 allows for Rev-dependent mRNA export from the nucleus to the cytoplasm.
    955..1055    +  CDS            Rev (fragment): human immunodeficiency virus 1 (HIV-1) Rev protein; rev; enhances nuclear export of unspliced and incompletely spliced viral mRNAs
   1105..1222    +  misc_feature   cPPT/CTS: central polypurine tract and central termination sequence of HIV-1
   1297..1537    +  promoter       U6 promoter: RNA polymerase III promoter for human U6 snRNA
   1584..1651    +  misc_RNA       tracrRNA (fragment): trans-activating CRISPR RNA for the Streptococcus pyogenes CRISPR/Cas9 system
   1674..2173    +  promoter       PGK promoter: mouse phosphoglycerate kinase 1 promoter
   2213..2809    +  CDS            PuroR (fragment): puromycin N-acetyltransferase; pac from Streptomyces; confers resistance to puromycin
   2882..3580    +  CDS            TagBFP: TagBFP is a basic (constitutively fluorescent) blue fluorescent protein published in 2008, derived from Entacmaea quadricolor. It is reported to be a very rapidly-maturing monomer with very low acid sensitivity.
   3592..4178    +  misc_feature   WPRE: woodchuck hepatitis virus posttranscriptional regulatory element
   4172..4318    +  CDS            nef (fragment): NEF_HV1LA - Experimental evidence at protein level: Swiss-Prot protein existence level 1. Extracellular Nef protein targets CD4(+) T-lymphocytes for apoptosis by interacting with CXCR4 surface receptors. From Human immunodeficiency virus type 1 group M subtype B (isolate Lai) (HIV-1).
   4326..4504    +  LTR            5' LTR (truncated): truncated 5' long terminal repeat (LTR) from HIV-1
   4530..4641    +  polyA_signal   bGH poly(A) signal: bovine growth hormone polyadenylation signal
   4780..4798    -  promoter       T3 promoter: promoter for bacteriophage T3 RNA polymerase
   4843..4859    -  protein_bind   lac operator: The lac repressor binds to the lac operator to inhibit transcription in E. coli. This inhibition can be relieved by adding lactose or isopropyl-β-D-thiogalactopyranoside (IPTG). lac repressor encoded by lacI
   4867..4897    -  promoter       lac promoter: promoter for the E. coli lac operon
   4912..4933    -  protein_bind   CAP binding site: CAP binding activates transcription in the presence of cAMP. E. coli catabolite activator protein
   4946..5038    -  CDS            lacI (fragment): lac repressor; lacI; The lac repressor binds to the lac operator to inhibit transcription in E. coli. This inhibition can be relieved by adding lactose or isopropyl-β-D-thiogalactopyranoside (IPTG).
   5221..5809    -  rep_origin     ori: high-copy-number ColE1/pMB1/pBR322/pUC origin of replication
   5980..6840    -  CDS            AmpR: β-lactamase; bla; confers resistance to ampicillin, carbenicillin, and related antibiotics
   6841..6945    -  promoter       AmpR promoter: bla
   6998..7426    -  rep_origin     f1 ori (sequence partly withheld): f1 bacteriophage origin of replication; arrow indicates direction of (+) strand synthesis
   7431..7586    -  CDS            lacZα (fragment): LacZα fragment of β-galactosidase; lacZ fragment
   7594..7612    +  promoter       T7 promoter: promoter for bacteriophage T7 RNA polymerase
   7626..7926    +  enhancer       CMV enhancer: human cytomegalovirus immediate early enhancer
   7927..8126    +  promoter       CMV promoter: human cytomegalovirus (CMV) immediate early promoter
   8144..8324    +  LTR            5' LTR (truncated): truncated 5' long terminal repeat (LTR) from HIV-1
   8371..8496    +  misc_feature   HIV-1 Ψ: packaging signal of human immunodeficiency virus type 1
   8480..168     +  CDS            HIV-1 gag (fragment) (across the origin): gag protein from human immunodeficiency virus 1; gag
>Addgene plasmid #212116 | pKLV2-U6gRNA5(BCL11B-E1(13))-PGKpuro2ABFP-W | addgene full sequence | sequence record 419153 | Addgene NGS Result
GTAGACAAATACTGGGACAGCTACAACCATCCCTTCAGACAGGATCAGAAGAACTTAGATCATTATATAA
TACAGTAGCAACCCTCTATTGTGTGCATCAAAGGATAGAGATAAAAGACACCAAGGAAGCTTTAGACAAG
ATAGAGGAAGAGCAAAACAAAAGTAAGACCACCGCACAGCAAGCGGCCGGCCGCGCTGATCTTCAGACCT
GGAGGAGGAGATATGAGGGACAATTGGAGAAGTGAATTATATAAATATAAAGTAGTAAAAATTGAACCAT
TAGGAGTAGCACCCACCAAGGCAAAGAGAAGAGTGGTGCAGAGAGAAAAAAGAGCAGTGGGAATAGGAGC
TTTGTTCCTTGGGTTCTTGGGAGCAGCAGGAAGCACTATGGGCGCAGCGTCAATGACGCTGACGGTACAG
GCCAGACAATTATTGTCTGGTATAGTGCAGCAGCAGAACAATTTGCTGAGGGCTATTGAGGCGCAACAGC
ATCTGTTGCAACTCACAGTCTGGGGCATCAAGCAGCTCCAGGCAAGAATCCTGGCTGTGGAAAGATACCT
AAAGGATCAACAGCTCCTGGGGATTTGGGGTTGCTCTGGAAAACTCATTTGCACCACTGCTGTGCCTTGG
AATGCTAGTTGGAGTAATAAATCTCTGGAACAGATTTGGAATCACACGACCTGGATGGAGTGGGACAGAG
AAATTAACAATTACACAAGCTTAATACACTCCTTAATTGAAGAATCGCAAAACCAGCAAGAAAAGAATGA
ACAAGAATTATTGGAATTAGATAAATGGGCAAGTTTGTGGAATTGGTTTAACATAACAAATTGGCTGTGG
TATATAAAATTATTCATAATGATAGTAGGAGGCTTGGTAGGTTTAAGAATAGTTTTTGCTGTACTTTCTA
TAGTGAATAGAGTTAGGCAGGGATATTCACCATTATCGTTTCAGACCCACCTCCCAACCCCGAGGGGACC
CGACAGGCCCGAAGGAATAGAAGAAGAAGGTGGAGAGAGAGACAGAGACAGATCCATTCGATTAGTGAAC
GGATCGGCACTGCGTGCGCCAATTCTGCAGACAAATGGCAGTATTCATCCACAATTTTAAAAGAAAAGGG
GGGATTGGGGGGTACAGTGCAGGGGAAAGAATAGTAGACATAATAGCAACAGACATACAAACTAAAGAAT
TACAAAAACAAATTACAAAAATTCAAAATTTTCGGGTTTATTACAGGGACAGCAGAGATCCAGTTTGGTT
AGTACCGGGCCCTACGCGTCCAAGGTCGGGCAGGAAGAGGGCCTATTTCCCATGATTCCTTCATATTTGC
ATATACGATACAAGGCTGTTAGAGAGATAATTAGAATTAATTTGACTGTAAACACAAAGATATTAGTACA
AAATACGTGACGTAGAAAGTAATAATTTCTTGGGTAGTTTGCAGTTTTAAAATTATGTTTTAAAATGGAC
TATCATATGCTTACCGTAACTTGAAAGTATTTCGATTTCTTGGCTTTATATATCTTGTGGAAAGGACGAA
ACACCGTTGGCACATGAGGTAGTAGGTTTAAGAGCTATGCTGGAAACAGCATAGCAAGTTTAAATAAGGC
TAGTCCGTTATCAACTTGAAAAAGTGGCACCGAGTCGGTGCTTTTTTTGGATCCAATTCTACCGGGTAGG
GGAGGCGCTTTTCCCAAGGCAGTCTGGAGCATGCGCTTTAGCAGCCCCGCTGGGCACTTGGCGCTACACA
AGTGGCCTCTGGCCTCGCACACATTCCACATCCACCGGTAGGCGCCAACCGGCTCCGTTCTTTGGTGGCC
CCTTCGCGCCACCTTCTACTCCTCCCCTAGTCAGGAAGTTCCCCCCCGCCCCGCAGCTCGCGTCGTGCAG
GACGTGACAAATGGAAGTAGCACGTCTCACTAGTCTCGTGCAGATGGACAGCACCGCTGAGCAATGGAAG
CGGGTAGGCCTTTGGGGCAGCGGCCAATAGCAGCTTTGCTCCTTCGCTTTCTGGGCTCAGAGGCTGGGAA
GGGGTGGGTCCGGGGGCGGGCTCAGGGGCGGGCTCAGGGGCGGGGCGGGCGCCCGAAGGTCCTCCGGAGG
CCCGGCATTCTGCACGCTTCAAAAGCGCACGTCTGCCGCGCTGTTCTCCTCTTCCTCATCTCCGGGCCTT
TCGACCTGCATCCATCTAGATCTCGAGCAGCTGAAGCTTACCATGACCGAGTACAAGCCCACGGTGCGCC
TCGCCACCCGCGACGACGTCCCCAGGGCCGTACGCACCCTCGCCGCCGCGTTCGCCGACTACCCCGCCAC
GCGCCACACCGTCGATCCGGACCGCCACATCGAGCGGGTCACCGAGCTGCAAGAACTCTTCCTCACGCGC
GTCGGGCTCGACATCGGCAAGGTGTGGGTCGCGGACGACGGCGCCGCGGTGGCGGTCTGGACCACGCCGG
AGAGCGTCGAAGCGGGGGCGGTGTTCGCCGAGATCGGCCCGCGCATGGCCGAGTTGAGCGGTTCCCGGCT
GGCCGCGCAGCAACAGATGGAAGGCCTCCTGGCGCCGCACCGGCCCAAGGAGCCCGCGTGGTTCCTGGCC
ACCGTCGGCGTCTCGCCCGACCACCAGGGCAAGGGTCTGGGCAGCGCCGTCGTGCTCCCCGGAGTGGAGG
CGGCCGAGCGCGCCGGGGTGCCCGCCTTCCTGGAGACCTCCGCGCCCCGCAACCTCCCCTTCTACGAGCG
GCTCGGCTTCACCGTCACCGCCGACGTCGAGGTGCCCGAAGGACCGCGCACCTGGTGCATGACCCGCAAG
CCCGGTGCCGGCGGCGGGTCCGGAGGAGAGGGCAGAGGAAGTCTCCTAACATGCGGTGACGTGGAGGAGA
ATCCTGGCCCAATGAGCGAGCTGATTAAGGAGAACATGCACATGAAGCTGTACATGGAGGGCACCGTGGA
CAACCATCACTTCAAGTGCACATCCGAGGGCGAAGGCAAGCCCTACGAGGGCACCCAGACCATGAGAATC
AAGGTGGTCGAGGGCGGCCCTCTCCCCTTCGCCTTCGACATCCTGGCTACTAGCTTCCTCTACGGCAGCA
AGACCTTCATCAACCACACCCAGGGCATCCCCGACTTCTTCAAGCAGTCCTTCCCTGAGGGCTTCACATG
GGAGAGAGTCACCACATACGAGGACGGGGGCGTGCTGACCGCTACCCAGGACACCAGCCTCCAGGACGGC
TGCCTCATCTACAACGTCAAGATCAGAGGGGTGAACTTCACATCCAACGGCCCTGTGATGCAGAAGAAAA
CACTCGGCTGGGAGGCCTTCACCGAGACGCTGTACCCCGCTGACGGCGGCCTGGAAGGCAGAAACGACAT
GGCCCTGAAGCTCGTGGGCGGGAGCCATCTGATCGCAAACATCAAGACCACATATAGATCCAAGAAACCC
GCTAAGAACCTCAAGATGCCTGGCGTCTACTATGTGGACTACAGACTGGAAAGAATCAAGGAGGCCAACA
ACGAGACCTACGTCGAGCAGCACGAGGTGGCAGTGGCCAGATACTGCGACCTCCCTAGCAAACTGGGGCA
CAAGCTTAATTGAGCGGCCGCTCAACCTCTGGATTACAAAATTTGTGAAAGATTGACTGGTATTCTTAAC
TATGTTGCTCCTTTTACGCTATGTGGATACGCTGCTTTAATGCCTTTGTATCATGCTATTGCTTCCCGTA
TGGCTTTCATTTTCTCCTCCTTGTATAAATCCTGGTTGCTGTCTCTTTATGAGGAGTTGTGGCCCGTTGT
CAGGCAACGTGGCGTGGTGTGCACTGTGTTTGCTGACGCAACCCCCACTGGTTGGGGCATTGCCACCACC
TGTCAGCTCCTTTCCGGGACTTTCGCTTTCCCCCTCCCTATTGCCACGGCGGAACTCATCGCCGCCTGCC
TTGCCCGCTGCTGGACAGGGGCTCGGCTGTTGGGCACTGACAATTCCGTGGTGTTGTCGGGGAAATCATC
GTCCTTTCCTTGGCTGCTCGCCTGTGTTGCCACCTGGATTCTGCGCGGGACGTCCTTCTGCTACGTCCCT
TCGGCCCTCAATCCAGCGGACCTTCCTTCCCGCGGCCTGCTGCCGGCTCTGCGGCCTCTTCCGCGTCTAC
GCCTTCGCCCTCAGACGAGTCGGATCTCCCTTTGGGCCGCCTCCCCGCAGGTACCTTTAAGACCAATGAC
TTACAAGGCAGCTGTAGATCTTAGCCACTTTTTAAAAGAAAAGGGGGGACTGGAAGGGCTAATTCACTCC
CAAAGAAGTCAAGATCTGCTTTTTGCCTGTACTGGGTCTCTCTGGTTAGACCAGAGTCTCTCTGGTTAGA
CCAGATCTGAGCCTGGGAGCTCTCTGGCTAACTAGGGAACCCACTGCTTAAGCCTCAATAAAGCTTGCCT
TGAGTGCTTCAAGTAGTGTGTGCCCGTCTGTTGTGTGACTCTGGTAACTAGAGATCCCTCAGACCCTTTT
AGTCAGTGTGGAAAATCTCTAGCAGTTTAAACCCGCTGATCAGCCTCGACTGTGCCTTCTAGTTGCCAGC
CATCTGTTGTTTGCCCCTCCCCCGTGCCTTCCTTGACCCTGGAAGGTGCCACTCCCACTGTCCTTTCCTA
ATAAAATGAGGAAATTGCATCGCATTGTCTGAGTAGGTGTCATTCTATTCTGGGGGGTGGGGTGGGGCAG
GACAGCAAGGGGGAGGATTGGGAAGTCAATAGCAGGCATGCTGGGGATGCGGTGGGCTCTATGGGCGGCC
GTTAATTAAGCTTTTGTTCCCTTTAGTGAGGGTTAATTGCGCGCTTGGCGTAATCATGGTCATAGCTGTT
TCCTGTGTGAAATTGTTATCCGCTCACAATTCCACACAACATACGAGCCGGGAGCATAAAGTGTAAAGCC
TGGGGTGCCTAATGAGTGAGCTAACTCACATTAATTGCGTTGCGCTCACTGCCCGCTTTCCAGTCGGGAA
ACCTGTCGTGCCAGCTGCATTAATGAATCGGCCAACGCGCGGGGAGAGGCGGTTTGCGTATTGGGCGCTC
TTCCGCTTCCTCGCTCACTGACTCGCTGCGCTCGGTCGTTCGGCTGCGGCGAGCGGTATCAGCTCACTCA
AAGGCGGTAATACGGTTATCCACAGAATCAGGGGATAACGCAGGAAAGAACATGTGAGCAAAAGGCCAGC
AAAAGGCCAGGAACCGTAAAAAGGCCGCGTTGCTGGCGTTTTTCCATAGGCTCCGCCCCCCTGACGAGCA
TCACAAAAATCGACGCTCAAGTCAGAGGTGGCGAAACCCGACAGGACTATAAAGATACCAGGCGTTTCCC
CCTGGAAGCTCCCTCGTGCGCTCTCCTGTTCCGACCCTGCCGCTTACCGGATACCTGTCCGCCTTTCTCC
CTTCGGGAAGCGTGGCGCTTTCTCATAGCTCACGCTGTAGGTATCTCAGTTCGGTGTAGGTCGTTCGCTC
CAAGCTGGGCTGTGTGCACGAACCCCCCGTTCAGCCCGACCGCTGCGCCTTATCCGGTAACTATCGTCTT
GAGTCCAACCCGGTAAGACACGACTTATCGCCACTGGCAGCAGCCACTGGTAACAGGATTAGCAGAGCGA
GGTATGTAGGCGGTGCTACAGAGTTCTTGAAGTGGTGGCCTAACTACGGCTACACTAGAAGAACAGTATT
TGGTATCTGCGCTCTGCTGAAGCCAGTTACCTTCGGAAAAAGAGTTGGTAGCTCTTGATCCGGCAAACAA
ACCACCGCTGGTAGCGGTGGTTTTTTTGTTTGCAAGCAGCAGATTACGCGCAGAAAAAAAGGATCTCAAG
AAGATCCTTTGATCTTTTCTACGGGGTCTGACGCTCAGTGGAACGAAAACTCACGTTAAGGGATTTTGGT
CATGAGATTATCAAAAAGGATCTTCACCTAGATCCTTTTAAATTAAAAATGAAGTTTTAAATCAATCTAA
AGTATATATGAGTAAACTTGGTCTGACAGTTACCAATGCTTAATCAGTGAGGCACCTATCTCAGCGATCT
GTCTATTTCGTTCATCCATAGTTGCCTGACTCCCCGTCGTGTAGATAACTACGATACGGGAGGGCTTACC
ATCTGGCCCCAGTGCTGCAATGATACCGCGAGACCCACGCTCACCGGCTCCAGATTTATCAGCAATAAAC
CAGCCAGCCGGAAGGGCCGAGCGCAGAAGTGGTCCTGCAACTTTATCCGCCTCCATCCAGTCTATTAATT
GTTGCCGGGAAGCTAGAGTAAGTAGTTCGCCAGTTAATAGTTTGCGCAACGTTGTTGCCATTGCTACAGG
CATCGTGGTGTCACGCTCGTCGTTTGGTATGGCTTCATTCAGCTCCGGTTCCCAACGATCAAGGCGAGTT
ACATGATCCCCCATGTTGTGCAAAAAAGCGGTTAGCTCCTTCGGTCCTCCGATCGTTGTCAGAAGTAAGT
TGGCCGCAGTGTTATCACTCATGGTTATGGCAGCACTGCATAATTCTCTTACTGTCATGCCATCCGTAAG
ATGCTTTTCTGTGACTGGTGAGTACTCAACCAAGTCATTCTGAGAATAGTGTATGCGGCGACCGAGTTGC
TCTTGCCCGGCGTCAATACGGGATAATACCGCGCCACATAGCAGAACTTTAAAAGTGCTCATCATTGGAA
AACGTTCTTCGGGGCGAAAACTCTCAAGGATCTTACCGCTGTTGAGATCCAGTTCGATGTAACCCACTCG
TGCACCCAACTGATCTTCAGCATCTTTTACTTTCACCAGCGTTTCTGGGTGAGCAAAAACAGGAAGGCAA
AATGCCGCAAAAAAGGGAATAAGGGCGACACGGAAATGTTGAATACTCATACTCTTCCTTTTTCAATATT
ATTGAAGCATTTATCAGGGTTATTGTCTCATGAGCGGATACATATTTGAATGTATTTAGAAAAATAAACA
AATAGGGGTTCCGCGCACATTTCCCCGAAAAGTGCCACCTAAATTGTAAGCGTTAATATTTTGTTAAAAT
TCGCGTTAAATTTTTGTTAAATCAGCTCATTTTTTAACCAATAGGCCGAAATCGGCAAAATCCCTTATAA
ATCAAAAGAATAGACCGAGATAGGGT
[37 nt withheld, positions 7097-7133]
AAAGAACGTGGACTCCAACGTCAAAGG
[49 nt withheld, positions 7161-7209]
T
[91 nt withheld, positions 7211-7301]
G
[124 nt withheld, positions 7303-7426]
CCCATTCGCCATTCAGGCTGCGCAACTGTTGGGAAGGGCGATCGGTGCGGGCCTCTTCGCTATTACGCCA
GCTGGCGAAAGGGGGATGTGCTGCAAGGCGATTAAGTTGGGTAACGCCAGGGTTTTCCCAGTCACGACGT
TGTAAAACGACGGCCAGTGAGCGCGCGTAATACGACTCACTATAGGGCGAATTGACTAGTACATAACTTA
CGGTAAATGGCCCGCCTGGCTGACCGCCCAACGACCCCCGCCCATTGACGTCAATAATGACGTATGTTCC
CATAGTAACGCCAATAGGGACTTTCCATTGACGTCAATGGGTGGAGTATTTACGGTAAACTGCCCACTTG
GCAGTACATCAAGTGTATCATATGCCAAGTACGCCCCCTATTGACGTCAATGACGGTAAATGGCCCGCCT
GGCATTATGCCCAGTACATGACCTTATGGGACTTTCCTACTTGGCAGTACATCTACGTATTAGTCATCGC
TATTACCATGGTGATGCGGTTTTGGCAGTACATCAATGGGCGTGGATAGCGGTTTGACTCACGGGGATTT
CCAAGTCTCCACCCCATTGACGTCAATGGGAGTTTGTTTTGGCACCAAAATCAACGGGACTTTCCAAAAT
GTCGTAACAACTCCGCCCCATTGACGCAAATGGGCGGTAGGCGTGTACGGTGGGAGGTCTATATAAGCAG
CGCGTTTTGCCTGTACTGGGTCTCTCTGGTTAGACCAGATCTGAGCCTGGGAGCTCTCTGGCTAACTAGG
GAACCCACTGCTTAAGCCTCAATAAAGCTTGCCTTGAGTGCTTCAAGTAGTGTGTGCCCGTCTGTTGTGT
GACTCTGGTAACTAGAGATCCCTCAGACCCTTTTAGTCAGTGTGGAAAATCTCTAGCAGTGGCGCCCGAA
CAGGGACTTGAAAGCGAAAGGGAAACCAGAGGAGCTCTCTCGACGCAGGACTCGGCTTGCTGAAGCGCGC
ACGGCAAGAGGCGAGGGGCGGCGACTGGTGAGTACGCCAAAAATTTTGACTAGCGGAGGCTAGAAGGAGA
GAGATGGGTGCGAGAGCGTCAGTATTAAGCGGGGGAGAATTAGATCGCGATGGGAAAAAATTCGGTTAAG
GCCAGGGGGAAAGAAAAAATATAAATTAAAACATATAGTATGGGCAAGCAGGGAGCTAGAACGATTCGCA
GTTAATCCTGGCCTGTTAGAAACATCAGAAGGCT
